Addgene plasmid #138236: pFP.R366
Purpose: Expresses the split mCherry reporter interrupted by the LLP-Pol intein (in cis)
Depositing lab: Baojun Wang. Depositing organization: University of Edinburgh. Publication: An expanded library of orthogonal split inteins enables modular multi-peptide assemblies. Pinto F, Thornton EL, Wang B. Nat Commun. 2020 Mar 23;11(1):1529. doi: 10.1038/s41467-020-15272-2. PubMed 32251274.
Backbone
  Vector backbone: pSB3T5
  Backbone manufacturer: BioBrick vector, IGEM registry
  Backbone size w/o insert (bp): 3252
  Total vector size (bp): 5725
  Vector type: Bacterial Expression, Synthetic Biology
Growth in bacteria
  Bacterial resistance: Tetracycline, 10 μg/mL
  Growth temperature: 37°C
  Growth strain: DH5alpha
  Copy number: Low Copy
Gene/Insert 1
  Gene/Insert name: araC
  Insert size (bp): 930
  Entrez Gene: araC (a.k.a. b0064, ECK0065)
  Promoter: iPC
  Cloning method: Gibson Cloning
  Sequencing primers: 5′ VF2 - TGCCACCTGACGTCTAAGAA
Gene/Insert 2
  Gene/Insert name: mCherryN(AKA).LLP-Pol*.(CNF)mCherryC.H6
  Species: Synthetic
  Insert size (bp): 1251
  Promoter: P(araBAD)
  Tag / fusion protein: 6xHis (C terminal on insert)
  Cloning method: Gibson Cloning
  Sequencing primers: 5′ araC_F2 - AACCCACTGGTGATACCATTCG; 3′ VR - ATTACCGCCTTTGAGTGAGC
Terms and licenses: Academic/Nonprofit Terms; Industry Terms: Not Available to Industry
How to cite: pFP.R366 was a gift from Baojun Wang (Addgene plasmid # 138236 ; http://n2t.net/addgene:138236 ; RRID:Addgene_138236)
