[The description below was written by a language model from this plasmid's Addgene catalogue record and pLannotate feature annotations shown in this document.]
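Description:
pFP.R366 is a 5.7 kb bacterial expression and synthetic-biology plasmid built on the BioBrick vector pSB3T5. It replicates in E. coli from the p15A origin, which keeps it at low-to-medium copy and makes it compatible with ColE1-type plasmids. It is selected with tetracycline through a tet promoter-driven efflux protein gene. The cloning region is framed by the BioBrick prefix and suffix and insulated by flanking transcription terminators (T3Te, tonB and his operon terminators). The annotation also picks up short fragments of a β-lactamase gene, an RSF origin and a bom site. These appear to be backbone remnants, and ampicillin is not listed as a selection.

The payload is an arabinose-inducible reporter module. The araC regulator gene is read in one direction from its own promoter (recorded as iPC). The divergent araBAD promoter drives a synthetic open reading frame in which mCherry is split into an N-terminal and a C-terminal fragment. The roughly 500 bp unannotated gap between the two mCherry fragments corresponds to the LLP-Pol intein named in the insert. The intein is placed in cis, so it is a contiguous part of the polypeptide. The insert name indicates short flanking residues (AKA and CNF) at the junctions, presumably the extein context for splicing, and the protein ends in a C-terminal 6xHis tag. The record does not explain the asterisk on the intein name.

On arabinose induction, the intein would be expected to excise itself and ligate the two mCherry halves, restoring red fluorescence. This would make the plasmid a readout of intein splicing activity, with the His tag available for detection or purification of the products. It belongs to a set of constructs used to characterise a library of orthogonal split inteins.
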