Features (pLannotate 1.2.2; 16 found; start..end, strand, type, name):
     48..77      -  terminator     T3Te terminator: phage T3 early transcription terminator
    124..145     +  misc_feature   BioBrick prefix: BioBrick prefix for parts that do not start with "ATG"
    146..1024    -  CDS            araC: L-arabinose regulatory protein; araC
   1051..1335    +  promoter       araBAD promoter: araBAD; promoter of the L-arabinose operon of E. coli; the araC regulatory gene is transcribed in the opposite direction (Guzman et al., 1995)
   1365..1842    +  CDS            mCherry (fragment): monomeric derivative of DsRed fluorescent protein (Shaner et al., 2004) mammalian codon-optimized
   2363..2594    +  CDS            mCherry (fragment): monomeric derivative of DsRed fluorescent protein (Shaner et al., 2004) mammalian codon-optimized
   2619..2639    +  misc_feature   BioBrick suffix: universal suffix for all parts
   2675..2706    +  terminator     tonB terminator: bidirectional E. coli tonB-P14 transcription terminator
   2753..2793    -  terminator     bacterial terminator (fragment): putative bacterial transcription terminator
   2806..3051    +  CDS            bla(M) (fragment): β-lactamase lacking the signal sequence; bla(M); allows cytosolic expression of β-lactamase
   3217..3761    +  rep_origin     p15A ori: Plasmids containing the medium-copy-number p15A origin of replication can be propagated in E. coli cells that contain a second plasmid with the ColE1 origin.
   3849..3904    +  rep_origin     RSF ori (fragment): Plasmids containing the RSF 1030 origin of replication can be propagated in E. coli cells that contain additional plasmids with compatible origins.
   4003..4029    -  misc_feature   bom (fragment): basis of mobility region from pBR322
   4377..4405    +  promoter       tet promoter: E. coli promoter for tetracycline efflux protein gene
   4453..5641    +  CDS            TcR (fragment): tetracycline efflux protein; tet; confers resistance to tetracycline
   5654..5713    +  terminator     his operon terminator: This putative transcriptin terminator from the E. coli his operon has a 2-bp deletion introduced during synthesis. Its efficiency has not been determined.
>Addgene plasmid #138236 | pFP.R366 | addgene full sequence | sequence record 273512 | Addgene NGS Result
TGCCACCTGACGTCTAAGAAAAGGAATATTCAGCAATTTGCCCGTGCCGAAGAAAGGCCCACCCGTGAAG
GTGAGCCAGTGAGTTGATTGCTACGTAATTAGTTAGTTAGCCCTTAGTGACTCGAATTCGCGGCCGCTTC
TAGAGTTATGACAACTTGACGGCTACATCATTCACTTTTTCTTCACAACCGGCACGGAACTCGCTCGGGC
TGGCCCCGGTGCATTTTTTAAATACCCGCGAGAAATAGAGTTGATCGTCAAAACCAACATTGCGACCGAC
GGTGGCGATAGGCATCCGGGTGGTGCTCAAAAGCAGCTTCGCCTGGCTGATACGTTGGTCCTCGCGCCAG
CTTAAGACGCTAATCCCTAACTGCTGGCGGAAAAGATGTGACAGACGCGACGGCGACAAGCAAACATGCT
GTGCGACGCTGGCGATATCAAAATTGCTGTCTGCCAGGTGATCGCTGATGTACTGACAAGCCTCGCGTAC
CCGATTATCCATCGGTGGATGGAGCGACTCGTTAATCGCTTCCATGCGCCGCAGTAACAATTGCTCAAGC
AGATTTATCGCCAGCAGCTCCGAATAGCGCCCTTCCCCTTGCCCGGCGTTAATGATTTGCCCAAACAGGT
CGCTGAAATGCGGCTGGTGCGCTTCATCCGGGCGAAAGAACCCCGTATTGGCAAATATTGACGGCCAGTT
AAGCCATTCATGCCAGTAGGCGCGCGGACGAAAGTAAACCCACTGGTGATACCATTCGCGAGCCTCCGGA
TGACGACCGTAGTGATGAATCTCTCCTGGCGGGAACAGCAAAATATCACCCGGTCGGCAAACAAATTCTC
GTCCCTGATTTTTCACCACCCCCTGACCGCGAATGGTGAGATTGAGAATATAACCTTTCATTCCCAGCGG
TCGGTCGATAAAAAAATCGAGATAACCGTTGGCCTCAATCGGCGTTAAACCCGCCACCAGATGGGCATTA
AACGAGTATCCCGGCAGCAGGGGATCATTTTGCGCTTCAGCCATACTTTTCATACTCCCGCCATTCAGAG
AAGAAACCAATTGTCCATATTGCATCAGACATTGCCGTCACTGCGTCTTTTACTGGCTCTTCTCGCTAAC
CAAACCGGTAACCCCGCTTATTAAAAGCATTCTGTAACAAAGCGGGACCAAAGCCATGACAAAAACGCGT
AACAAAAGTGTCTATAATCACGGCAGAAAAGTCCACATTGATTATTTGCACGGCGTCACACTTTGCTATG
CCATAGCATTTTTATCCATAAGATTAGCGGATCCTACCTGACGCTTTTTATCGCAACTCTCTACTGTTTC
TCCATTACTAGAGATTAAAGAGGAGAAATACTAGATGGTGAGCAAGGGCGAAGAAGACAACATGGCCATC
ATCAAGGAGTTCATGCGCTTCAAGGTGCACATGGAGGGCTCCGTGAACGGCCACGAGTTCGAGATCGAGG
GCGAGGGCGAGGGCCGCCCCTACGAGGGCACCCAGACCGCCAAGCTGAAGGTGACCAAGGGTGGCCCCCT
GCCCTTCGCCTGGGACATCCTGTCCCCTCAGTTCATGTACGGCTCCAAGGCCTACGTGAAGCACCCCGCC
GACATCCCCGACTACTTGAAGCTGTCCTTCCCCGAGGGCTTCAAGTGGGAGCGCGTGATGAACTTCGAGG
ACGGCGGCGTGGTGACCGTGACCCAGGACTCCTCCTTGCAGGACGGCGAGTTCATCTACAAGGTGAAGCT
GCGCGGCACCAACTTCCCCTCCGACGGCCCCGTAATGCAGAAGAAGACCATGGGCTGGGAGGCCTCCTCC
GAGCGGATGTACCCCGAGGACGCCAAGGCATGCTTTTCAGGAGATACCGAAATCTTGACGCCATACGGTT
GGGTGAAGTTTGAAGATTACGACGAAAGCATGATGTGTGCTCAATACGATGAGGTTACCGGCAAAATTAG
TTTTACCTATCCGAATGAAACAATACACCTGAAGGATCAGGACATCTGGGTGTATGAGGATACAAATACC
TCCATTCATGCGACCGGTAACCACGATATACTGATTCAGAAACCAAACGGAGATATTGCTAAGGAAAAGT
TTTCTAACTTACAACTGTTACAGAAAGGCGATAAACATAGATTCATTAATGCGGGATACGTGGATTCGGC
CGAAGAGGTAGACACTCTCATGCAGCGTCTGGTTGGGAGCGCGGGCAGCGCGGCAGGCTCCGGATCTTTC
CCTGGGAAGGCATTCCCTACAGGCCCGAGTTATAAAGGGGACGTGTATTGCGTCAACGTCCCCACTCATA
ATATTGTAATTCGTCACAACGATAAGGTGAGCATACAGGGCAACTGCAATTTCGGCGCCCTGAAGGGCGA
GATCAAGCAGAGGCTGAAGCTGAAGGACGGCGGCCACTACGACGCTGAGGTCAAGACCACCTACAAGGCC
AAGAAGCCCGTGCAGCTGCCCGGCGCCTACAACGTCAACATCAAGTTGGACATCACCTCCCACAACGAGG
ACTACACCATCGTGGAACAGTACGAACGCGCCGAGGGCCGCCACTCCACCGGCGGCATGGACGAGCTGTA
CAAGCATCATCACCATCACCACTAATAATACTAGTAGCGGCCGCTGCAGGAGTCACTAAGGGTTAGTTAG
TTAGATTAGCAGAAAGTCAAAAGCCTCCGACCGGAGGCTTTTGACTAAAACTTCCCTTGGGGTTATCATT
GGGGCTCACTCAAAGGCGGTAATCAGATAAAAAAAATCCTTAGCTTTCGCTAAGGATGATTTCTGCTAGA
GATGGAATAGACTGGATGGAGGCGGATAAAGTTGCAGGACCACTTCTGCGCTCGGCCCTTCCGGCTGGCT
GGTTTATTGCTGATAAATCTGGAGCCGGTGAGCGTGGGTCTCGCGGTATCATTGCAGCACTGGGGCCAGA
TGGTAAGCCCTCCCGTATCGTAGTTATCTACACGACGGGGAGTCAGGCAACTATGGATGAACGAAATAGA
CAGATCGCTGAGATAGGTGCCTCACTGATTAAGCATTGGTAACTGTCAGACCAAGTTTACTCATATATAC
TTTAGATTGATTTAAAACTTCATTTTTAATTTAAAAGGATCTAGGTGAAGATCCTTTTTGATAATCTCAT
GACCAAAATCCCTTAACGTGAGTTTTCGTTCCACTGAGCGTCAGACCCCTTAATAAGATGATCTTCTTGA
GATCGTTTTGGTCTGCGCGTAATCTCTTGCTCTGAAAACGAAAAAACCGCCTTGCAGGGCGGTTTTCGAA
GGTTCTCTGAGCTACCAACTCTTTGAACCGAGGTAACTGGCTTGGAGGAGCGCAGTCACCAAAACTTGTC
CTTTCAGTTTAGCCTTAACCGGCGCATGACTTCAAGACTAACTCCTCTAAATCAATTACCAGTGGCTGCT
GCCAGTGGTGCTTTTGCATGTCTTTCCGGGTTGGACTCAAGACGATAGTTACCGGATAAGGCGCAGCGGT
CGGACTGAACGGGGGGTTCGTGCATACAGTCCAGCTTGGAGCGAACTGCCTACCCGGAACTGAGTGTCAG
GCGTGGAATGAGACAAACGCGGCCATAACAGCGGAATGACACCGGTAAACCGAAAGGCAGGAACAGGAGA
GCGCACGAGGGAGCCGCCAGGGGGAAACGCCTGGTATCTTTATAGTCCTGTCGGGTTTCGCCACCACTGA
TTTGAGCGTCAGATTTCGTGATGCTTGTCAGGGGGGCGGAGCCTATGGAAAAACGGCTTTGCCGCGGCCC
TCTCACTTCCCTGTTAAGTATCTTCCTGGCATCTTCCAGGAAATCTCCGCCCCGTTCGTAAGCCATTTCC
GCTCGCCGCAGTCGAACGACCGAGCGTAGCGAGTCAGTGAGCGAGGAAGCGGAATATATCCTGTATCACA
TATTCTGCTGACGCACCGGTGCAGCCTTTTTTCTCCTGCCACATGAAGCACTTCACTGACACCCTCATCA
GTGCCAACATAGTAAGCCAGTATACACTCCGCTAGCGCTGAGGTCTGCCTCGTGAAGAAGGTGTTGCTGA
CTCATACCAGGCCTGAATCGCCCCATCATCCAGCCAGAAAGTGAGGGAGCCACGGTTGATGAGAGCTTTG
TTGTAGGTGGACCAGTTGGTGATTTTGAACTTTTGCTTTGCCACGGAACGGTCTGCGTTGTCGGGAAGAT
GCGTGATCTGATCCTTCAACTCAGCAAAAGTTCGATTTATTCAACAAAGCCACGTTGTGTCTCAAAATCT
CTGATGTTACATTGCACAAGATAAAAATATATCATCATGAACAATAAAACTGTCTGCTTACATAAACAGT
AATACAAGGGGTGTTTACTAGAGGAGATTCTCATGTTTGACAGCTTATCATCGATAAGCTTTAATGCGGT
AGTTTATCACAGTTAAATTGCTAACGCAGTCAGGCACCGTGTATGAAATCTAACAATGCGCTCATCGTCA
TTCTCGGCACCGTCACCCTGGACGCTGTAGGCATAGGCTTGGTTATGCCGGTACTGCCGGGCCTCTTGCG
GGATATCGTCCATTCCGACAGTATTGCCAGTCACTATGGCGTGCTGCTTGCGCTCTATGCGTTGATGCAA
TTTCTTTGCGCACCCGTTCTCGGAGCCCTGTCCGACCGCTTTGGCCGCCGTCCAGTCCTGCTCGCTTCGC
TCCTTGGAGCCACTATCGACTACGCGATCATGGCGACCACACCCGTCCTGTGGATTCTCTACGCCGGACG
CATCGTGGCGGGCATCACGGGTGCCACAGGTGCGGTTGCTGGTGCCTATATCGCCGACATCACCGATGGG
GAAGATCGGGCTCGCCACTTCGGGCTCATGAGCGCTTGTTTCGGCGTGGGTATGGTGGCAGGCCCCGTGG
CCGGGGGACTGTTGGGTGCCATCTCCTTGCATGCACCATTCCTTGCGGCGGCGGTGCTCAACGGCCTCAA
CCTCCTCCTGGGCTGCTTCCTTATGCAGGAATCGCATAAGGGAGAGCGCCGTCCGATGCCCTTGCGTGCC
TTCAATCCAGTCAGCTCCTTCCGGTGGGCGCGGGGCATGACTATCGTCGCCGCACTTATGACTGTTTTCT
TTATCATGCAACTCGTAGGACAGGTTCCGGCAGCGCTCTGGGTCATTTTCGGCGAGGACCGCTTTCGCTG
GAGCGCGACGATGATCGGCCTGTCGCTTGCGGTATTCGGAATCTTGCACGCCCTCGCTCAAGCCTTCGTC
ACGGGCCCCGCCACCAAACGTTTCGGCGAGAAGCAGGCCATTATCGCGGGCATGGCGGCCGACGCGCTGG
GCTACGTCTTGCTGGCGTTCGCGACGCGCGGCTGGATGGCCTTCCCCATTATGATTCTTCTCGCTTCCGG
CGGCATCGGTATGCCCGCGTTGCAGGCCATGCTGTCCCGCCAAGTAGATGACGACCATCAGGGACAGCTT
CAAGGGTCGCTCGCGGCTCTTACCAGCCTCACTTCGATCATTGGACCGCTGATCGTCACGGCGATTTATG
CCGCCTCGGCGAGCACATGGAACGGGTTGGCATGGATTGTAGGTGCCGCCCTTTACCTTGTCTGCCTCCC
CGCGTTGCGTCGCGGTGCATGGAGCCGGGCCACCTCGACCTAATAATACTAGCTCCGGCAAAAAAACGGG
CAAGGTGTCACCACCCTGCCCTTTTTCTTTAAAACCGAAAAGATTACTTCGCGTT
